Addgene plasmid #47056: pENTR-DLG4
Purpose: Expresses discs, large homolog 4 (Drosophila)
Depositing lab: Huda Zoghbi. Publication: Protein interactome reveals converging molecular pathways among autism disorders. Sakai Y, Shaw CA, Dawson BC, Dugas DV, Al-Mohtaseb Z, Hill DE, Zoghbi HY. Sci Transl Med. 2011 Jun 8;3(86):86ra49. doi: 10.1126/scitranslmed.3002166. PubMed 21653829.
Backbone
  Vector backbone: pDONR223
  Backbone size w/o insert (bp): 5005
  Vector type: Gateway entry vector
Growth in bacteria
  Bacterial resistance: Spectinomycin, 50 μg/mL
  Growth temperature: 37°C
  Growth strain: DH5alpha
  Copy number: High Copy
Gene/Insert
  Gene/Insert name: Discs, Large Homolog 4 (Drosophila) (alt name: DLG4, PSD95)
  Species: H. sapiens (human)
  Insert size (bp): 2311
  Entrez Gene: DLG4 (a.k.a. MRD62, PSD95, SAP-90, SAP90)
  Cloning method: Gateway Cloning
  Sequencing primers: 5′ M13F; 3′ M13R
Terms and licenses: Academic/Nonprofit Terms; Industry Terms: Not Available to Industry
How to cite: pENTR-DLG4 was a gift from Huda Zoghbi (Addgene plasmid # 47056)
