[The description below was written by a language model from this plasmid's Addgene catalogue record.]
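Description:
pENTR-DLG4 is a Gateway entry clone built on the pDONR223 backbone (listed as about 5 kb without insert) that carries the human DLG4 open reading frame, recorded as a 2,311 bp insert. DLG4, also known as PSD95 or SAP90, encodes a well-known scaffolding protein of the postsynaptic density at excitatory synapses. The plasmid is maintained in standard E. coli cloning strains as a high-copy plasmid and is selected with spectinomycin. The insert was introduced by Gateway cloning, which for a pDONR-type vector normally means a BP recombination that replaces the donor cassette and leaves the coding sequence flanked by attL sites. The record does not provide a feature table, so the exact sites, the origin of replication and the presence or absence of a stop codon are not stated. M13 forward and reverse primer sites flank the insert for sequence verification.

Although the catalogue purpose line says the plasmid "expresses" DLG4, the record lists no promoter, tag or reporter, and entry vectors of this type generally lack a promoter for driving the insert in a host cell. The construct is better understood as a shuttle source of the DLG4 ORF. Through LR recombination the coding sequence can be transferred in a defined orientation and reading frame into Gateway destination vectors chosen for the application, such as mammalian expression, epitope or fluorescent tagging, or yeast two-hybrid bait and prey plasmids. The associated publication describes a protein interactome study of autism-related genes, which is consistent with this clone being part of an ORF collection used for systematic protein–protein interaction screening.
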