>Addgene plasmid #47056 | pENTR-DLG4 | depositor partial sequence | sequence record 68322 | pENTR-DLG4 sequence 2311 bps
ATGTCCCAGAGACCAAGAGCTCCCAGGTCAGCCCTCTGGCTCCTGGCACCCCCACTGCTGCGGTGGGCAC
CCCCACTCCTCACAGTGCTGCATAGCGACCTCTTCCAGGCCTTGCTGGACATCCTGGACTATTATGAGGC
TTCCCTCTCAGAGAGTCAGAAATACCGCTACCAAGATGAAGACACGCCCCCTCTGGAGCACAGCCCGGCC
CACCTCCCCAACCAGGCCAATTCTCCCCCAGTGATTGTCAACACAGATACCCTAGAAGCCCCAGGATATG
AGTTGCAGGTGAACGGGACCGAGGGGGAGATGGAATACGAGGAAATCACATTGGAAAGGGGTAACTCAGG
TCTGGGCTTCAGCATCGCAGGTGGCACTGACAACCCACACATCGGTGACGACCCATCCATTTTCATCACC
AAGATCATTCCTGGTGGGGCTGCGGCCCAGGATGGCCGCCTCAGGGTCAACGACAGCATCCTGTTTGTAA
ATGAAGTGGACGTGCGCGAGGTGACCCACTCAGCGGCGGTGGAAGCCCTCAAAGAGGCAGGCTCCATCGT
TCGCCTCTATGTCATGCGCCGGAAGCCCCCGGCTGAGAAGGTCATGGAGATCAAGCTCATCAAGGGGCCT
AAAGGTCTTGGCTTCAGCATCGCAGGGGGCGTAGGGAACCAGCACATCCCAGGAGATAATAGCATCTATG
TAACAAAGATCATCGAAGGGGGTGCTGCCCACAAGGATGGGAGGTTGCAGATTGGAGACAAGATCCTGGC
GGTCAACAGTGTGGGGCTAGAGGACGTCATGCATGAAGATGCTGTGGCAGCCCTGAAGAACACGTATGAT
GTTGTCTACCTAAAGGTGGCCAAGCCCAGCAATGCCTACCTGAGTGACAGCTATGCTCCCCCAGACATCA
CAACCTCTTATTCCCAGCACCTGGACAATGAGATCAGTCACAGCAGCTACCTGGGCACCGACTACCCCAC
AGCCATGACCCCCACTTCCCCTCGGCGCTACTCTCCAGTGGCCAAGGACCTGCTCGGGGAGGAAGACATT
CCCCGAGAACCGAGGCGAATTGTGATCCACCGGGGCTCCACGGGCCTGGGCTTCAACATCGTGGGTGGCG
AGGACGGTGAAGGCATCTTCATCTCCTTTATCCTGGCCGGGGGCCCTGCAGACCTCAGTGGGGAGCTGCG
GAAGGGGGACCAGATCCTGTCGGTCAACGGTGTGGACCTCCGAAATGCCAGCCATGAGCAGGCTGCCATT
GCCCTGAAGAATGCGGGTCAGACGGTCACGATCATCGCTCAGTATAAACCAGAAGAGTACAGCCGATTCG
AGGCCAAGATCCACGACCTTCGGGAACAGCTCATGAACAGCAGCCTGGGCTCAGGGACTGCGTCCTTGCG
GAGCAACCCCAAAAGGGGTTTCTACATCAGGGCCCTGTTTGATTACGACAAGACCAAGGACTGCGGCTTC
CTGAGCCAGGCCCTGAGCTTCCGCTTTGGGGATGTGCTGCATGTCATCGATGCTAGTGATGAGGAGTGGT
GGCAGGCACGGCGGGTCCACTCTGACAGTGAGACCGACGACATTGGGTTCATCCCCAGCAAACGGCGGGT
TGAGCGACGAGAGTGGTCAAGGTTAAAGGCCAAGGACTGGGGCTCCAGCTCTGGATCGCAGGGTCGAGAA
GACTCGGTTCTGAGCTACGAGACAGTGACGCAGATGGAAGTGCACTATGCTCGCCCCATCATCATCCTTG
GGCCCACCAAGGACCGCGCCAACGATGATCTTCTCTCCGAGTTCCCCGACAAGTTTGGATCCTGTGTTCC
CCATACGACACGGCCCAAGCGGGAGTATGAGATAGATGGCCGGGATTACCACTTTGTGTCGTCCCGGGAG
AAAATGGAGAAGGACATTCAGGCGCACAAGTTCATTGAGGCCGGCCAGTACAACAGCCACCTCTATGGGA
CCAGCGTCCAGTCCGTGCGAGAGGTGGCAGAGCAGGGGAAGCACTGCATCCTCGATGTCTCGGCCAATGC
CGTGCGGCGGCTGCAGGCGGCCCACCTGCACCCCATCGCCATCTTCATCCGCCCCCGCTCCCTGGAGAAT
GTGCTAGAGATTAACAAGCGGATCACAGAGGAGCAAGCCCGCAAAGCCTTCGACAGAGCCACCAAGCTGG
AGCAGGAGTTCACAGAGTGCTTCTCAGCCATCGTGGAGGGTGACAGCTTTGAGGAGATCTACCACAAGGT
GAAGCGTGTCATCGAGGACCTCTCAGGCCCCTACATCTGGGTTCCAGCCCGAGAGAGACTCTGATTCCTG
C
