>Addgene plasmid #47056 | pENTR-DLG4 | addgene partial sequence | sequence record 73118 | M13_pUC_fwd
GGCCCAATATGATTTTATTTTGACTGATAGTGACCTGTTCGTTGCAACAAATTGATGAGCAATGCTTTTT
TATAATGCCAACTTTGTACAAAAAAGTTGGCATGTCCCAGAGACCAAGAGCTCCCAGGTCAGCCCTCTGG
CTCCTGGCACCCCCACTGCTGCGGTGGGCACCCCCACTCCTCACAGTGCTGCATAGCGACCTCTTCCAGG
CCTTGCTGGACATCCTGGACTATTATGAGGCTTCCCTCTCAGAGAGTCAGAAATACCGCTACCAAGATGA
AGACACGCCCCCTCTGGAGCACAGCCCGGCCCACCTCCCCAACCAGGCCAATTCTCCCCCAGTGATTGTC
AACACAGATACCCTAGAAGCCCCAGGATATGTGAACGGGACCGAGGGGGAGATGGAATACGAGGAAATCA
CATTGGAAAGGGGTAACTCAGGTCTGGGCTTCAGCATCGCAGGTGGCACTGACAACCCACACATCGGTGA
CGACCCATCCATTTTCATCACCAAGATCATTCCTGGTGGGGCTGCGGCCCAGGATGGCCGCCTCAGGGTC
AACGACAGCATCCTGTTTGTAAATGAAGTGGACGTGCGCGAGGTGACCCACTCAGCGGCGGTGGAAGCCC
TCAAAGAGGCAGGCTCCATCGTTCGCCTCTATGTCATGCGCCGGAAGCCCCCGGCTGAGAAGGTCATGGA
GATCAAGCTCATCAAGGGGCCTAAAGGTCTTGGCTTCAGCATCGCAGGGGGCGTAGGGAACCAGCACATC
CCAGGAGATAATAGCATCTATGTAACAAAGATCATCGAAGGGGGTGCTGCCCACAAGGATGGGAGGTTGC
AGATTGGAGACAAGATCCTGGCGGTCAACAGTGTGGGGGCTAGAA
